Addgene plasmid #162076: pSCAR_sgRNA_puro-mKate-lox2272
Purpose: (Empty Backbone) 3rd generation lentivirus sgRNA delivery backbone with Cre-removable mKate2 reporter and puromycin resistance
Depositing lab: Robert Manguso. Depositing organization: Broad Institute. Publication: In vivo screens using a selective CRISPR antigen removal lentiviral vector system reveal immune dependencies in renal cell carcinoma. Dubrot J, Lane-Reticker SK, Kessler EA, Ayer A, Mishra G, Wolfe CH, Zimmer MD, Du PP, Mahapatra A, Ockerman KM, Davis TGR, Kohnle IC, Pope HW, Allen PM, Olander KE, Iracheta-Vellve A, Doench JG, Haining WN, Yates KB, Manguso RT. Immunity. 2021 Jan 20. pii: S1074-7613(21)00001-7. doi: 10.1016/j.immuni.2021.01.001. PubMed 33497609.
Backbone
  Vector backbone: pRDA_118
  Backbone manufacturer: Broad Institute
  Backbone size (bp): 8332
  Modifications to backbone: EF1a-PuroR cassette replaced with synthesized EF1a-puroR-2a-mKate2_lox2272 cassette using traditional restriction enzyme cloning with XmaI and MluI
  Vector type: Mammalian Expression, Lentiviral, Cre/Lox, CRISPR
  Promoter: U6, EF1a
  Selectable markers: Puromycin
Growth in bacteria
  Bacterial resistance: Ampicillin, 100 μg/mL
  Growth temperature: 37°C
  Growth strain: NEB Stable
  Copy number: Unknown
Gene/Insert
  Cloning method: Restriction Enzyme
  Sequencing primers: 5′ GACTATCATATGCTTACCGT; 3′ GGAGGAGAAAATGAAAGCCATACGGG
Terms and licenses: Academic/Nonprofit Terms; Industry Terms: Not Available to Industry
How to cite: pSCAR_sgRNA_puro-mKate-lox2272 was a gift from Robert Manguso (Addgene plasmid # 162076 ; http://n2t.net/addgene:162076 ; RRID:Addgene_162076)
