[The description below was written by a language model from this plasmid's Addgene catalogue record and pLannotate feature annotations shown in this document.]
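Description:
pSCAR_sgRNA_puro-mKate-lox2272 is an empty third-generation, self-inactivating lentiviral backbone for delivering CRISPR single guide RNAs to mammalian cells, derived from the pRDA_118 vector. It is maintained in E. coli through a high-copy ColE1/pUC origin with ampicillin resistance, and also carries an f1 origin and an SV40 origin outside the viral region. The viral genome is transcribed from an RSV promoter fused to a truncated HIV-1 5' LTR and includes the Ψ packaging signal, a gag fragment, the Rev response element, a cPPT/CTS, WPRE, and a ΔU3 3' LTR followed by an SV40 polyadenylation signal. Packaging functions are therefore supplied in trans.

The payload has two expression units. A human U6 Pol III promoter sits upstream of the Streptococcus pyogenes Cas9 guide RNA scaffold. No guide is recorded, consistent with the empty-backbone designation, and Cas9 itself is not encoded here. Downstream, an EF-1α promoter with its intron A drives puromycin N-acetyltransferase linked through a 2A sequence to the red fluorescent protein mKate2, allowing drug selection and fluorescence tracking of transduced cells. This cassette replaced the original EF1a-PuroR unit. It is flanked by two lox2272 sites in the same orientation, so Cre recombinase excises the promoter, PuroR and mKate2 together while leaving the U6-sgRNA unit in the integrated provirus. lox2272 sites recombine only with each other, not with loxP.

The associated publication describes a selective CRISPR antigen removal system for in vivo screens. The removable design suggests that the foreign marker proteins can be deleted after selection, so that they do not act as antigens in immunocompetent hosts.
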