Features (pLannotate 1.2.2; 32 found; start..end, strand, type, name):
    711..1299    +  rep_origin     ori: high-copy-number ColE1/pMB1/pBR322/pUC origin of replication
   1482..1574    +  CDS            lacI (fragment): lac repressor; lacI; The lac repressor binds to the lac operator to inhibit transcription in E. coli. This inhibition can be relieved by adding lactose or isopropyl-β-D-thiogalactopyranoside (IPTG).
   1587..1608    +  protein_bind   CAP binding site: CAP binding activates transcription in the presence of cAMP. E. coli catabolite activator protein
   1623..1653    +  promoter       lac promoter: promoter for the E. coli lac operon
   1661..1677    +  protein_bind   lac operator: The lac repressor binds to the lac operator to inhibit transcription in E. coli. This inhibition can be relieved by adding lactose or isopropyl-β-D-thiogalactopyranoside (IPTG). lac repressor encoded by lacI
   1722..1740    +  promoter       T3 promoter: promoter for bacteriophage T3 RNA polymerase
   1768..1994    +  promoter       RSV promoter: Rous sarcoma virus enhancer/promoter
   1995..2175    +  LTR            5' LTR (truncated): truncated 5' long terminal repeat (LTR) from HIV-1
   2222..2347    +  misc_feature   HIV-1 Ψ: packaging signal of human immunodeficiency virus type 1
   2331..2694    +  CDS            HIV-1 gag (fragment): gag protein from human immunodeficiency virus 1; gag
   2840..3073    +  misc_feature   RRE: The Rev response element (RRE) of HIV-1 allows for Rev-dependent mRNA export from the nucleus to the cytoplasm.
   3450..3477    +  CDS            Rev (fragment): human immunodeficiency virus 1 (HIV-1) Rev protein; rev; enhances nuclear export of unspliced and incompletely spliced viral mRNAs
   3483..3723    +  promoter       U6 promoter: RNA polymerase III promoter for human U6 snRNA
   3753..3828    +  misc_RNA       gRNA scaffold: guide RNA scaffold for the Streptococcus pyogenes CRISPR/Cas9 system
   3890..4007    +  misc_feature   cPPT/CTS: central polypurine tract and central termination sequence of HIV-1
   4066..4099    +  protein_bind   lox2272: Cre-mediated recombination occurs in the 8-bp core sequence (GGATACTT). lox2272 sites are compatible with each other, but incompatible with loxP or loxN sites (Lee and Saito, 1988). Cre recombinase
   4107..4173    +  CDS            small t antigen (fragment): SV40 (simian virus 40) small t antigen
   4199..4410    +  promoter       EF-1α core promoter: core promoter for human elongation factor EF-1α
   4411..5349    +  intron         EF-1α intron A: intron upstream of the start codon of human EF-1α
   5371..5967    +  CDS            PuroR (fragment): puromycin N-acetyltransferase; pac from Streptomyces; confers resistance to puromycin
   6052..6747    +  CDS            mKate2: mKate2 is a basic (constitutively fluorescent) red fluorescent protein published in 2009, derived from Entacmaea quadricolor. It is reported to be a rapidly-maturing monomer with moderate acid sensitivity.
   6751..6784    +  protein_bind   lox2272: Cre-mediated recombination occurs in the 8-bp core sequence (GGATACTT). lox2272 sites are compatible with each other, but incompatible with loxP or loxN sites (Lee and Saito, 1988). Cre recombinase
   6800..7388    +  misc_feature   WPRE: woodchuck hepatitis virus posttranscriptional regulatory element
   7439..7458    +  misc_feature   cPPT/CTS (fragment): central polypurine tract and central termination sequence of HIV-1
   7460..7693    +  LTR            3' LTR (ΔU3): self-inactivating 3' long terminal repeat (LTR) from HIV-1
   7771..7892    +  polyA_signal   SV40 poly(A) signal: SV40 polyadenylation signal
   7932..8067    +  rep_origin     SV40 ori: SV40 origin of replication
   8088..8106    -  promoter       T7 promoter: promoter for bacteriophage T7 RNA polymerase
   8114..8269    +  CDS            lacZα (fragment): LacZα fragment of β-galactosidase; lacZ fragment
   8274..8702    +  rep_origin     f1 ori (sequence partly withheld): f1 bacteriophage origin of replication; arrow indicates direction of (+) strand synthesis
   8755..8859    +  promoter       AmpR promoter: bla
   8860..540     +  CDS            AmpR (across the origin): β-lactamase; bla; confers resistance to ampicillin, carbenicillin, and related antibiotics
>Addgene plasmid #162076 | pSCAR_sgRNA_puro-mKate-lox2272 | addgene full sequence | sequence record 325290 | Addgene NGS Result
GAAAAGCATCTTACGGATGGCATGACAGTAAGAGAATTATGCAGTGCTGCCATAACCATGAGTGATAACA
CTGCGGCCAACTTACTTCTGACAACGATCGGAGGACCGAAGGAGCTAACCGCTTTTTTGCACAACATGGG
GGATCATGTAACTCGCCTTGATCGTTGGGAACCGGAGCTGAATGAAGCCATACCAAACGACGAGCGTGAC
ACCACGATGCCTGTAGCAATGGCAACAACGTTGCGCAAACTATTAACTGGCGAACTACTTACTCTAGCTT
CCCGGCAACAATTAATAGACTGGATGGAGGCGGATAAAGTTGCAGGACCACTTCTGCGCTCGGCCCTTCC
GGCTGGCTGGTTTATTGCTGATAAATCTGGAGCCGGTGAGCGTGGGTCTCGCGGTATCATTGCAGCACTG
GGGCCAGATGGTAAGCCCTCCCGTATCGTAGTTATCTACACGACGGGGAGTCAGGCAACTATGGATGAAC
GAAATAGACAGATCGCTGAGATAGGTGCCTCACTGATTAAGCATTGGTAACTGTCAGACCAAGTTTACTC
ATATATACTTTAGATTGATTTAAAACTTCATTTTTAATTTAAAAGGATCTAGGTGAAGATCCTTTTTGAT
AATCTCATGACCAAAATCCCTTAACGTGAGTTTTCGTTCCACTGAGCGTCAGACCCCGTAGAAAAGATCA
AAGGATCTTCTTGAGATCCTTTTTTTCTGCGCGTAATCTGCTGCTTGCAAACAAAAAAACCACCGCTACC
AGCGGTGGTTTGTTTGCCGGATCAAGAGCTACCAACTCTTTTTCCGAAGGTAACTGGCTTCAGCAGAGCG
CAGATACCAAATACTGTTCTTCTAGTGTAGCCGTAGTTAGGCCACCACTTCAAGAACTCTGTAGCACCGC
CTACATACCTCGCTCTGCTAATCCTGTTACCAGTGGCTGCTGCCAGTGGCGATAAGTCGTGTCTTACCGG
GTTGGACTCAAGACGATAGTTACCGGATAAGGCGCAGCGGTCGGGCTGAACGGGGGGTTCGTGCACACAG
CCCAGCTTGGAGCGAACGACCTACACCGAACTGAGATACCTACAGCGTGAGCTATGAGAAAGCGCCACGC
TTCCCGAAGGGAGAAAGGCGGACAGGTATCCGGTAAGCGGCAGGGTCGGAACAGGAGAGCGCACGAGGGA
GCTTCCAGGGGGAAACGCCTGGTATCTTTATAGTCCTGTCGGGTTTCGCCACCTCTGACTTGAGCGTCGA
TTTTTGTGATGCTCGTCAGGGGGGCGGAGCCTATGGAAAAACGCCAGCAACGCGGCCTTTTTACGGTTCC
TGGCCTTTTGCTGGCCTTTTGCTCACATGTTCTTTCCTGCGTTATCCCCTGATTCTGTGGATAACCGTAT
TACCGCCTTTGAGTGAGCTGATACCGCTCGCCGCAGCCGAACGACCGAGCGCAGCGAGTCAGTGAGCGAG
GAAGCGGAAGAGCGCCCAATACGCAAACCGCCTCTCCCCGCGCGTTGGCCGATTCATTAATGCAGCTGGC
ACGACAGGTTTCCCGACTGGAAAGCGGGCAGTGAGCGCAACGCAATTAATGTGAGTTAGCTCACTCATTA
GGCACCCCAGGCTTTACACTTTATGCTTCCGGCTCGTATGTTGTGTGGAATTGTGAGCGGATAACAATTT
CACACAGGAAACAGCTATGACCATGATTACGCCAAGCGCGCAATTAACCCTCACTAAAGGGAACAAAAGC
TGGAGCTGCAAGCTTAATGTAGTCTTATGCAATACTCTTGTAGTCTTGCAACATGGTAACGATGAGTTAG
CAACATGCCTTACAAGGAGAGAAAAAGCACCGTGCATGCCGATTGGTGGAAGTAAGGTGGTACGATCGTG
CCTTATTAGGAAGGCAACAGACGGGTCTGACATGGATTGGACGAACCACTGAATTGCCGCATTGCAGAGA
TATTGTATTTAAGTGCCTAGCTCGATACATAAACGGGTCTCTCTGGTTAGACCAGATCTGAGCCTGGGAG
CTCTCTGGCTAACTAGGGAACCCACTGCTTAAGCCTCAATAAAGCTTGCCTTGAGTGCTTCAAGTAGTGT
GTGCCCGTCTGTTGTGTGACTCTGGTAACTAGAGATCCCTCAGACCCTTTTAGTCAGTGTGGAAAATCTC
TAGCAGTGGCGCCCGAACAGGGACTTGAAAGCGAAAGGGAAACCAGAGGAGCTCTCTCGACGCAGGACTC
GGCTTGCTGAAGCGCGCACGGCAAGAGGCGAGGGGCGGCGACTGGTGAGTACGCCAAAAATTTTGACTAG
CGGAGGCTAGAAGGAGAGAGATGGGTGCGAGAGCGTCAGTATTAAGCGGGGGAGAATTAGATCGCGATGG
GAAAAAATTCGGTTAAGGCCAGGGGGAAAGAAAAAATATAAATTAAAACATATAGTATGGGCAAGCAGGG
AGCTAGAACGATTCGCAGTTAATCCTGGCCTGTTAGAAACATCAGAAGGCTGTAGACAAATACTGGGACA
GCTACAACCATCCCTTCAGACAGGATCAGAAGAACTTAGATCATTATATAATACAGTAGCAACCCTCTAT
TGTGTGCATCAAAGGATAGAGATAAAAGACACCAAGGAAGCTTTAGACAAGATAGAGGAAGAGCAAAACA
AAAGTAAGACCACCGCACAGCAAGCGGCCGCTGATCTTCAGACCTGGAGGAGGAGATATGAGGGACAATT
GGAGAAGTGAATTATATAAATATAAAGTAGTAAAAATTGAACCATTAGGAGTAGCACCCACCAAGGCAAA
GAGAAGAGTGGTGCAGAGAGAAAAAAGAGCAGTGGGAATAGGAGCTTTGTTCCTTGGGTTCTTGGGAGCA
GCAGGAAGCACTATGGGCGCAGCGTCAATGACGCTGACGGTACAGGCCAGACAATTATTGTCTGGTATAG
TGCAGCAGCAGAACAATTTGCTGAGGGCTATTGAGGCGCAACAGCATCTGTTGCAACTCACAGTCTGGGG
CATCAAGCAGCTCCAGGCAAGAATCCTGGCTGTGGAAAGATACCTAAAGGATCAACAGCTCCTGGGGATT
TGGGGTTGCTCTGGAAAACTCATTTGCACCACTGCTGTGCCTTGGAATGCTAGTTGGAGTAATAAATCTC
TGGAACAGATTTGGAATCACACGACCTGGATGGAGTGGGACAGAGAAATTAACAATTACACAAGCTTAAT
ACACTCCTTAATTGAAGAATCGCAAAACCAGCAAGAAAAGAATGAACAAGAATTATTGGAATTAGATAAA
TGGGCAAGTTTGTGGAATTGGTTTAACATAACAAATTGGCTGTGGTATATAAAATTATTCATAATGATAG
TAGGAGGCTTGGTAGGTTTAAGAATAGTTTTTGCTGTACTTTCTATAGTGAATAGAGTTAGGCAGGGATA
TTCACCATTATCGTTTCAGACCCACCTCCCAACCCCGAGGGGACCCGGTACCGAGGGCCTATTTCCCATG
ATTCCTTCATATTTGCATATACGATACAAGGCTGTTAGAGAGATAATTAGAATTAATTTGACTGTAAACA
CAAAGATATTAGTACAAAATACGTGACGTAGAAAGTAATAATTTCTTGGGTAGTTTGCAGTTTTAAAATT
ATGTTTTAAAATGGACTATCATATGCTTACCGTAACTTGAAAGTATTTCGATTTCTTGGCTTTATATATC
TTGTGGAAAGGACGAAACACCGGAGACGCTTTTTTCGTCTCAGTTTGAGAGCTAGAAATAGCAAGTTCAA
ATAAGGCTAGTCCGTTATCAACTTGAAAAAGTGGCACCGAGTCGGTGCTTTTTTGAATTCAAGCTTGGCG
TAACTAGATCTTGAGACAAATGGCAGTATTCATCCACAATTTTAAAAGAAAAGGGGGGATTGGGGGGTAC
AGTGCAGGGGAAAGAATAGTAGACATAATAGCAACAGACATACAAACTAAAGAATTACAAAAACAAATTA
CAAAAATTCAAAATTTTCGGGTTTATTACAGGGACAGCAGAGATCCACTTTGGCGCCGGCTCGAGGGGGC
CCGGGATAACTTCGTATAGGATACTTTATACGAAGTTATTGCAAAGATGGATAAAGTTTTAAACAGAGAG
GAATCTTTGCAGCTAATGGACCTTCTAGGTCTTGAAAGGAGTGGGAATTGGCTCCGGTGCCCGTCAGTGG
GCAGAGCGCACATCGCCCACAGTCCCCGAGAAGTTGGGGGGAGGGGTCGGCAATTGATCCGGTGCCTAGA
GAAGGTGGCGCGGGGTAAACTGGGAAAGTGATGTCGTGTACTGGCTCCGCCTTTTTCCCGAGGGTGGGGG
AGAACCGTATATAAGTGCAGTAGTCGCCGTGAACGTTCTTTTTCGCAACGGGTTTGCCGCCAGAACACAG
GTAAGTGCCGTGTGTGGTTCCCGCGGGCCTGGCCTCTTTACGGGTTATGGCCCTTGCGTGCCTTGAATTA
CTTCCACCTGGCTGCAGTACGTGATTCTTGATCCCGAGCTTCGGGTTGGAAGTGGGTGGGAGAGTTCGAG
GCCTTGCGCTTAAGGAGCCCCTTCGCCTCGTGCTTGAGTTGAGGCCTGGCCTGGGCGCTGGGGCCGCCGC
GTGCGAATCTGGTGGCACCTTCGCGCCTGTCTCGCTGCTTTCGATAAGTCTCTAGCCATTTAAAATTTTT
GATGACCTGCTGCGACGCTTTTTTTCTGGCAAGATAGTCTTGTAAATGCGGGCCAAGATCTGCACACTGG
TATTTCGGTTTTTGGGGCCGCGGGCGGCGACGGGGCCCGTGCGTCCCAGCGCACATGTTCGGCGAGGCGG
GGCCTGCGAGCGCGGCCACCGAGAATCGGACGGGGGTAGTCTCAAGCTGGCCGGCCTGCTCTGGTGCCTG
GCCTCGCGCCGCCGTGTATCGCCCCGCCCTGGGCGGCAAGGCTGGCCCGGTCGGCACCAGTTGCGTGAGC
GGAAAGATGGCCGCTTCCCGGCCCTGCTGCAGGGAGCTCAAAATGGAGGACGCGGCGCTCGGGAGAGCGG
GCGGGTGAGTCACCCACACAAAGGAAAAGGGCCTTTCCGTCCTCAGCCGTCGCTTCATGTGACTCCACGG
AGTACCGGGCGCCGTCCAGGCACCTCGATTAGTTCTCGAGCTTTTGGAGTACGTCGTCTTTAGGTTGGGG
GGAGGGGTTTTATGCGATGGAGTTTCCCCACACTGAGTGGGTGGAGACTGAAGTTAGGCCAGCTTGGCAC
TTGATGTAATTCTCCTTGGAATTTGCCCTTTTTGAGTTTGGATCTTGGTTCATTCTCAAGCCTCAGACAG
TGGTTCAAAGTTTTTTTCTTCCATTTCAGGTGTCGTGACGTACGGCCACCATGACCGAGTACAAGCCCAC
GGTGCGCCTCGCCACCCGCGACGACGTCCCCAGGGCCGTACGCACCCTCGCCGCCGCGTTCGCCGACTAC
CCCGCCACGCGCCACACCGTCGATCCGGACCGCCACATCGAGCGGGTCACCGAGCTGCAAGAACTCTTCC
TCACGCGCGTCGGGCTCGACATCGGCAAGGTGTGGGTCGCGGACGACGGCGCCGCCGTGGCGGTCTGGAC
CACGCCGGAGAGCGTCGAAGCGGGGGCGGTGTTCGCCGAGATCGGCCCGCGCATGGCCGAGTTGAGCGGT
TCCCGGCTGGCCGCGCAGCAACAGATGGAAGGCCTCCTGGCGCCGCACCGGCCCAAGGAGCCCGCGTGGT
TCCTGGCCACCGTCGGCGTTTCGCCCGACCACCAGGGCAAGGGTCTGGGCAGCGCCGTCGTGCTCCCCGG
AGTGGAGGCGGCCGAGCGCGCCGGGGTGCCCGCCTTCCTGGAGACCTCCGCGCCCCGCAACCTCCCCTTC
TACGAGCGGCTCGGCTTCACCGTCACCGCCGACGTCGAGGTGCCCGAAGGACCGCGCACCTGGTGCATGA
CCCGCAAGCCCGGTGCCGCTAGCCTGCAGGGATCCGGCGCAACAAACTTCTCTCTGCTGAAACAAGCCGG
AGATGTCGAAGAGAATCCTGGACCGGCTAGCATGGTGAGCGAGCTGATTAAGGAGAACATGCACATGAAG
CTGTACATGGAGGGCACCGTGAACAACCACCACTTCAAGTGCACATCCGAGGGCGAAGGCAAGCCCTACG
AGGGCACCCAGACCATGAGAATCAAGGCGGTCGAGGGCGGCCCTCTCCCCTTCGCCTTCGACATCCTGGC
TACCAGCTTCATGTACGGCAGCAAAACCTTCATCAACCACACCCAGGGCATCCCCGACTTCTTTAAGCAG
TCCTTCCCCGAGGGCTTCACATGGGAGAGAGTCACCACATACGAAGACGGGGGCGTGCTGACCGCTACCC
AGGACACCAGCCTCCAGGACGGCTGCCTCATCTACAACGTCAAGATCAGAGGGGTGAACTTCCCATCCAA
CGGCCCTGTGATGCAGAAGAAAACACTCGGCTGGGAGGCCTCCACCGAGACCCTGTACCCCGCTGACGGC
GGCCTGGAAGGCAGAGCCGACATGGCCCTGAAGCTCGTGGGCGGGGGCCACCTGATCTGCAACTTGAAGA
CCACATACAGATCCAAGAAACCCGCTAAGAACCTCAAGATGCCCGGCGTCTACTATGTGGACAGAAGACT
GGAAAGAATCAAGGAGGCCGACAAAGAGACCTACGTCGAGCAGCACGAGGTGGCTGTGGCCAGATACTGC
GACCTCCCTAGCAAACTGGGGCACAGATAAATAACTTCGTATAGGATACTTTATACGAAGTTATACGCGT
TAAGTCGACAATCAACCTCTGGATTACAAAATTTGTGAAAGATTGACTGGTATTCTTAACTATGTTGCTC
CTTTTACGCTATGTGGATACGCTGCTTTAATGCCTTTGTATCATGCTATTGCTTCCCGTATGGCTTTCAT
TTTCTCCTCCTTGTATAAATCCTGGTTGCTGTCTCTTTATGAGGAGTTGTGGCCCGTTGTCAGGCAACGT
GGCGTGGTGTGCACTGTGTTTGCTGACGCAACCCCCACTGGTTGGGGCATTGCCACCACCTGTCAGCTCC
TTTCCGGGACTTTCGCTTTCCCCCTCCCTATTGCCACGGCGGAACTCATCGCCGCCTGCCTTGCCCGCTG
CTGGACAGGGGCTCGGCTGTTGGGCACTGACAATTCCGTGGTGTTGTCGGGGAAATCATCGTCCTTTCCT
TGGCTGCTCGCCTGTGTTGCCACCTGGATTCTGCGCGGGACGTCCTTCTGCTACGTCCCTTCGGCCCTCA
ATCCAGCGGACCTTCCTTCCCGCGGCCTGCTGCCGGCTCTGCGGCCTCTTCCGCGTCTTCGCCTTCGCCC
TCAGACGAGTCGGATCTCCCTTTGGGCCGCCTCCCCGCGTCGACTTTAAGACCAATGACTTACAAGGCAG
CTGTAGATCTTAGCCACTTTTTAAAAGAAAAGGGGGGACTGGAAGGGCTAATTCACTCCCAACGAAGACA
AGATCTGCTTTTTGCTTGTACTGGGTCTCTCTGGTTAGACCAGATCTGAGCCTGGGAGCTCTCTGGCTAA
CTAGGGAACCCACTGCTTAAGCCTCAATAAAGCTTGCCTTGAGTGCTTCAAGTAGTGTGTGCCCGTCTGT
TGTGTGACTCTGGTAACTAGAGATCCCTCAGACCCTTTTAGTCAGTGTGGAAAATCTCTAGCAGTACGTA
TAGTAGTTCATGTCATCTTATTATTCAGTATTTATAACTTGCAAAGAAATGAATATCAGAGAGTGAGAGG
AACTTGTTTATTGCAGCTTATAATGGTTACAAATAAAGCAATAGCATCACAAATTTCACAAATAAAGCAT
TTTTTTCACTGCATTCTAGTTGTGGTTTGTCCAAACTCATCAATGTATCTTATCATGTCTGGCTCTAGCT
ATCCCGCCCCTAACTCCGCCCATCCCGCCCCTAACTCCGCCCAGTTCCGCCCATTCTCCGCCCCATGGCT
GACTAATTTTTTTTATTTATGCAGAGGCCGAGGCCGCCTCGGCCTCTGAGCTATTCCAGAAGTAGTGAGG
AGGCTTTTTTGGAGGCCTAGGGACGTACCCAATTCGCCCTATAGTGAGTCGTATTACGCGCGCTCACTGG
CCGTCGTTTTACAACGTCGTGACTGGGAAAACCCTGGCGTTACCCAACTTAATCGCCTTGCAGCACATCC
CCCTTTCGCCAGCTGGCGTAATAGCGAAGAGGCCCGCACCGATCGCCCTTCCCAACAGTTGCGCAGCCTG
AATGGCGAATGGG
[124 nt withheld, positions 8274-8397]
C
[91 nt withheld, positions 8399-8489]
A
[49 nt withheld, positions 8491-8539]
CCTTTGACGTTGGAGTCCACGTTCTTT
[37 nt withheld, positions 8567-8603]
ACCCTATCTCGGTCTATTCTTTTGATTTATAAGGGATTTTGCCGATTTCGGCCTATTGGTTAAAAAATGA
GCTGATTTAACAAAAATTTAACGCGAATTTTAACAAAATATTAACGCTTACAATTTAGGTGGCACTTTTC
GGGGAAATGTGCGCGGAACCCCTATTTGTTTATTTTTCTAAATACATTCAAATATGTATCCGCTCATGAG
ACAATAACCCTGATAAATGCTTCAATAATATTGAAAAAGGAAGAGTATGAGTATTCAACATTTCCGTGTC
GCCCTTATTCCCTTTTTTGCGGCATTTTGCCTTCCTGTTTTTGCTCACCCAGAAACGCTGGTGAAAGTAA
AAGATGCTGAAGATCAGTTGGGTGCACGAGTGGGTTACATCGAACTGGATCTCAACAGCGGTAAGATCCT
TGAGAGTTTTCGCCCCGAAGAACGTTTTCCAATGATGAGCACTTTTAAAGTTCTGCTATGTGGCGCGGTA
TTATCCCGTATTGACGCCGGGCAAGAGCAACTCGGTCGCCGCATACACTATTCTCAGAATGACTTGGTTG
AGTACTCACCAGTCACA
